Addgene plasmid #89130: pcDNA3-PRB
Purpose: mammalian expression of full-length human progesterone receptor-B in pcDNA3, can be used to make stable cell line, select G418
Depositing lab: Elizabeth Wilson. Publication: Primate-specific melanoma antigen-A11 regulates isoform-specific human progesterone receptor-B transactivation. Su S, Blackwelder AJ, Grossman G, Minges JT, Yuan L, Young SL, Wilson EM. J Biol Chem. 2012 Oct 5;287(41):34809-24. doi: 10.1074/jbc.M112.372797. Epub 2012 Aug 13. PubMed 22891251.
Backbone
  Vector backbone: pcDNA3
  Vector type: Mammalian Expression
  Selectable markers: Neomycin (select with G418)
Growth in bacteria
  Bacterial resistance: Ampicillin, 100 μg/mL
  Growth temperature: 37°C
  Growth strain: DH5alpha
  Copy number: High Copy
Gene/Insert
  Gene/Insert name: human progesterone receptor-B
  Species: H. sapiens (human)
  Insert size (bp): 3600
  Entrez Gene: PGR (a.k.a. NR3C3, PR)
  Promoter: CMV
  Cloning method: Restriction Enzyme; 5′ cloning site unknown (unknown if destroyed); 3′ cloning site unknown (unknown if destroyed)
  Sequencing primers: 5′ CMV-F
Terms and licenses: Academic/Nonprofit Terms; Industry Terms: Not Available to Industry
How to cite: pcDNA3-PRB was a gift from Elizabeth Wilson (Addgene plasmid # 89130 ; http://n2t.net/addgene:89130 ; RRID:Addgene_89130)
