[The description below was written by a language model from this plasmid's Addgene catalogue record and pLannotate feature annotations shown in this document.]
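Description:
pcDNA3-PRB is a mammalian expression plasmid built on the pcDNA3 backbone that carries the full-length human progesterone receptor B isoform (gene PGR, also called NR3C3). The sequenced record is about 9.2 kb. In bacteria it is maintained at high copy through a ColE1/pUC-type origin and selected with ampicillin via the β-lactamase gene. An f1 origin is also present, a standard backbone element that allows single-stranded DNA production. In mammalian cells, an SV40 early promoter drives the neomycin phosphotransferase gene, terminated by an SV40 polyadenylation signal. This gives G418 resistance, so transfected cells can be selected to establish stable lines, as the depositor notes.

The receptor coding sequence is annotated as a roughly 2.8 kb open reading frame placed directly downstream of the human cytomegalovirus immediate-early enhancer and promoter, which provides strong constitutive transcription. The bovine growth hormone polyadenylation signal ends the transcript. The catalogue lists the insert as about 3.6 kb, and there is an unannotated stretch of about 1 kb between the end of the coding sequence and the SP6 promoter, which suggests that the cloned cDNA includes 3′ untranslated sequence. The cloning sites are recorded as unknown. T7 and SP6 phage promoters flank the insert and could support in vitro transcription or serve as sequencing primer sites. No epitope tag or reporter is annotated. Short hits to an HIV-1 LTR, ble, lacI and bom are fragments, most likely backbone remnants or annotation artefacts rather than functional parts. The associated publication concerns isoform-specific transactivation by progesterone receptor B and its regulation by melanoma antigen-A11, consistent with use of this plasmid for transient or stable receptor expression in such studies.
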