Features (pLannotate 1.2.2; 21 found; start..end, strand, type, name):
      1..380     +  enhancer       CMV enhancer: human cytomegalovirus immediate early enhancer
    381..584     +  promoter       CMV promoter: human cytomegalovirus (CMV) immediate early promoter
    580..613     +  LTR            5' LTR (truncated) (fragment): truncated 5' long terminal repeat (LTR) from HIV-1
    629..647     +  promoter       T7 promoter: promoter for bacteriophage T7 RNA polymerase
    667..3465    +  CDS            PGR: PRGR_HUMAN - Also known as NR3C3. Experimental evidence at protein level: Swiss-Prot protein existence level 1. [Isoform 4]: Increases mitochondrial membrane potential and cellular respiration upon stimulation by progesterone. From Homo sapiens (Human).
   4520..4538    -  promoter       SP6 promoter: promoter for bacteriophage SP6 RNA polymerase
   4564..4788    +  polyA_signal   bGH poly(A) signal: bovine growth hormone polyadenylation signal
   4792..4813    +  promoter       SV40 promoter (fragment): SV40 enhancer and early promoter
   4834..5262    +  rep_origin     f1 ori (sequence partly withheld): f1 bacteriophage origin of replication; arrow indicates direction of (+) strand synthesis
   5276..5605    +  promoter       SV40 promoter: SV40 enhancer and early promoter
   5672..6463    +  CDS            neo: KKA2_KLEPN - Also known as kan, nptII. Experimental evidence at protein level: Swiss-Prot protein existence level 1. Resistance to kanamycin, neomycin, paromomycin, ribostamycin, butirosin and gentamicin B. From Klebsiella pneumoniae.
   6487..6645    +  CDS            ble (fragment): BLE_KLEPN - Experimental evidence at protein level: Swiss-Prot protein existence level 1. Binding protein with a strong affinity to the bleomycin family of antibiotics. Binds to CL990; an antimitotic-antibiotic compound. From Klebsiella pneumoniae.
   6640..6761    +  polyA_signal   SV40 poly(A) signal: SV40 polyadenylation signal
   6834..6850    -  protein_bind   lac operator: The lac repressor binds to the lac operator to inhibit transcription in E. coli. This inhibition can be relieved by adding lactose or isopropyl-β-D-thiogalactopyranoside (IPTG). lac repressor encoded by lacI
   6858..6888    -  promoter       lac promoter: promoter for the E. coli lac operon
   6903..6924    -  protein_bind   CAP binding site: CAP binding activates transcription in the presence of cAMP. E. coli catabolite activator protein
   6937..7029    -  CDS            lacI (fragment): lac repressor; lacI; The lac repressor binds to the lac operator to inhibit transcription in E. coli. This inhibition can be relieved by adding lactose or isopropyl-β-D-thiogalactopyranoside (IPTG).
   7212..7800    -  rep_origin     ori: high-copy-number ColE1/pMB1/pBR322/pUC origin of replication
   7971..8831    -  CDS            AmpR: β-lactamase; bla; confers resistance to ampicillin, carbenicillin, and related antibiotics
   8832..8936    -  promoter       AmpR promoter: bla
   8995..9047    -  misc_feature   bom (fragment): basis of mobility region from pBR322
>Addgene plasmid #89130 | pcDNA3-PRB | addgene full sequence | sequence record 176077 | Addgene NGS Result
GACATTGATTATTGACTAGTTATTAATAGTAATCAATTACGGGGTCATTAGTTCATAGCCCATATATGGA
GTTCCGCGTTACATAACTTACGGTAAATGGCCCGCCTGGCTGACCGCCCAACGACCCCCGCCCATTGACG
TCAATAATGACGTATGTTCCCATAGTAACGCCAATAGGGACTTTCCATTGACGTCAATGGGTGGAGTATT
TACGGTAAACTGCCCACTTGGCAGTACATCAAGTGTATCATATGCCAAGTACGCCCCCTATTGACGTCAA
TGACGGTAAATGGCCCGCCTGGCATTATGCCCAGTACATGACCTTATGGGACTTTCCTACTTGGCAGTAC
ATCTACGTATTAGTCATCGCTATTACCATGGTGATGCGGTTTTGGCAGTACATCAATGGGCGTGGATAGC
GGTTTGACTCACGGGGATTTCCAAGTCTCCACCCCATTGACGTCAATGGGAGTTTGTTTTGGCACCAAAA
TCAACGGGACTTTCCAAAATGTCGTAACAACTCCGCCCCATTGACGCAAATGGGCGGTAGGCGTGTACGG
TGGGAGGTCTATATAAGCAGAGCTCTCTGGCTAACTAGAGAACCCACTGCTTACTGGCTTATCGAAATTA
ATACGACTCACTATAGGGAGACCCAAGCTTGGTACCATGACTGAGCTGAAGGCAAAGGGTCCCCGGGCTC
CCCACGTGGCGGGCGGCCCGCCCTCCCCCGAGGTCGGATCCCCACTGCTGTGTCGCCCAGCCGCAGGTCC
GTTCCCGGGGAGCCAGACCTCGGACACCTTGCCTGAAGTTTCGGCCATACCTATCTCCCTGGACGGGCTA
CTCTTCCCTCGGCCCTGCCAGGGACAGGACCCCTCCGACGAAAAGACGCAGGACCAGCAGTCGCTGTCGG
ACGTGGAGGGCGCATATTCCAGAGCTGAAGCTACAAGGGGTGCTGGAGGCAGCAGTTCTAGTCCCCCAGA
AAAGGACAGCGGACTGCTGGACAGTGTCTTGGACACTCTGTTGGCGCCCTCAGGTCCCGGGCAGAGCCAA
CCCAGCCCTCCCGCCTGCGAGGTCACCAGCTCTTGGTGCCTGTTTGGCCCCGAACTTCCCGAAGATCCAC
CGGCTGCCCCCGCCACCCAGCGGGTGTTGTCCCCGCTCATGAGCCGGTCCGGGTGCAAGGTTGGAGACAG
CTCCGGGACGGCAGCTGCCCATAAAGTGCTGCCCCGGGGCCTGTCACCAGCCCGGCAGCTGCTGCTCCCG
GCCTCTGAGAGCCCTCACTGGTCCGGGGCCCCAGTGAAGCCGTCTCCGCAGGCCGCTGCGGTGGAGGTTG
AGGAGGAGGATGGCTCTGAGTCCGAGGAGTCTGCGGGTCCGCTTCTGAAGGGCAAACCTCGGGCTCTGGG
TGGCGCGGCGGCTGGAGGAGGAGCCGCGGCTGTCCCGCCGGGGGCGGCAGCAGGAGGCGTCGCCCTGGTC
CCCAAGGAAGATTCCCGCTTCTCAGCGCCCAGGGTCGCCCTGGTGGAGCAGGACGCGCCGATGGCGCCCG
GGCGCTCCCCGCTGGCCACCACGGTGATGGATTTCATCCACGTGCCTATCCTGCCTCTCAATCACGCCTT
ATTGGCAGCCCGCACTCGGCAGCTGCTGGAAGACGAAAGTTACGACGGCGGGGCCGGGGCTGCCAGCGCC
TTTGCCCCGCCGCGGAGTTCACCCTGTGCCTCGTCCACCCCGGTCGCTGTAGGCGACTTCCCCGACTGCG
CGTACCCGCCCGACGCCGAGCCCAAGGACGACGCGTACCCTCTCTATAGCGACTTCCAGCCGCCCGCTCT
AAAGATAAAGGAGGAGGAGGAAGGTGCGGAGGCCTCCGCGCGCTCCCCGCGTTCCTACCTTGTGGCCGGT
GCCAACCCCGCAGCCTTCCCGGATTTCCCGTTGGGGCCACCGCCCCCGCTGCCGCCGCGAGCGACCCCAT
CCAGACCCGGGGAAGCGGCGGTGACGGCCGCACCCGCCAGTGCCTCAGTCTCGTCTGCGTCCTCCTCGGG
GTCGACCCTGGAGTGCATCCTGTACAAAGCGGAGGGCGCGCCGCCCCAGCAGGGCCCGTTCGCGCCGCCG
CCCTGCAAGGCGCCGGGCGCGAGCGGCTGCCTGCTCCCGCGGGACGGCCTGCCCTCCACCTCCGCCTCTG
CCGCCGCCGCCGGGGCGGCCCCCGCGCTCTACCCTGCACTCGGCCTCAACGGGCTCCCGCAGCTCGGCTA
CCAGGCCGCCGTGCTCAAGGAGGGCCTGCCGCAGGTCTACCCGCCCTATCTCAACTACCTGAGGCCGGAT
TCAGAAGCCAGCCAGAGCCCACAATACAGCTTCGAGTCATTACCTCAGAAGATTTGTTTAATCTGTGGGG
ATGAAGCATCAGGCTGTCATTATGGTGTCCTTACCTGTGGGAGCTGTAAGGTCTTCTTTAAGAGGGCAAT
GGAAGGGCAGCACAACTACTTATGTGCTGGAAGAAATGACTGCATCGTTGATAAAATCCGCAGAAAAAAC
TGCCCAGCATGTCGCCTTAGAAAGTGCTGTCAGGCTGGCATGGTCCTTGGAGGTCGAAAATTTAAAAAGT
TCAATAAAGTCAGAGTTGTGAGAGCACTGGATGCTGTTGCTCTCCCACAGCCATTGGGCGTTCCAAATGA
AAGCCAAGCCCTAAGCCAGAGATTCACTTTTTCACCAGGTCAAGACATACAGTTGATTCCACCACTGATC
AACCTGTTAATGAGCATTGAACCAGATGTGATCTATGCAGGACATGACAACACAAAACCTGACACCTCCA
GTTCTTTGCTGACAAGTCTTAATCAACTAGGCGAGAGGCAACTTCTTTCAGTAGTCAAGTGGTCTAAATC
ATTGCCAGGTTTTCGAAACTTACATATTGATGACCAGATAACTCTCATTCAGTATTCTTGGATGAGCTTA
ATGGTGTTTGGTCTAGGATGGAGATCCTACAAACATGTCAGTGGGCAGATGCTGTATTTTGCACCTGATC
TAATACTAAATGAACAGCGGATGAAAGAATCATCATTCTATTCATTATGCCTTACCATGTGGCAGATCCC
ACAGGAGTTTGTCAAGCTTCAAGTTAGCCAAGAAGAGTTCCTCTGTATGAAAGTATTGTTACTTCTTAAT
ACAATTCCTTTGGAAGGGCTACGAAGTCAAACCCAGTTTGAGGAGATGAGGTCAAGCTACATTAGAGAGC
TCATCAAGGCAATTGGTTTGAGGCAAAAAGGAGTTGTGTCGAGCTCACAGCGTTTCTATCAACTTACAAA
ACTTCTTGATAACTTGCATGATCTTGTCAAACAGCTTCATCTGTACTGCTTGAATACATTTATCCAGTCC
CGGGCACTGAGTGTTGAATTTCCAGAAATGATGTCTGAAGTTATTGCTGCACAATTACCCAAGATATTGG
CAGGGATGGTGAAACCCCTTCTCTTTCATAAAAAGTGAATGTCATCTTTTTCTTTTAAAGAATTAAATTT
TGTGGCATGTCTTTTTGTTTTGGTCAGGATTATGAGGTCTTGAGTTTTTATAATGTTCTTCTGAAAGCCT
TACATTTATAACATCATAGTGTGTAAATTTAAAAGAAAAATTGTGAGGTTCTAATTATTTTCTTTTATAA
AGTATAATTAGAATGTTTAACTGTTTTGTTTACCCATATTTTCTTGAAGAATTTACAAGATTGAAAAAGT
ACTAAAATTGTTAAAGTAAACTATATCTTATCCATATTATTTCATACCATGTAGGTGAGGATTTTTAACT
TTTGCATCTAACAAATCATCGACTTAAGAGAAAAAATCTTACATGTAATAACACAAAGCTATTATATGTT
ATTTCTAGGTAACTCCCTTTGTGTCAATTATATTTCCAAAAATGAACCTTTAAAATGGTATGCAAAATTT
TGTCTATATATATTTGTGTGAGGAGGAAATTCATAACTTTCCTCAGATTTTCAAAAGTATTTTTAATGCA
AAAAATGTAGAAAGAGTTTAAAACCACTAAAATAGATTGATGTTCTTCAAACTAGGCAAAACAACTCATA
TGTTAAGACCATTTTCCAGATTGGAAACACAAATCTCTTAGGAAGTTAATAAGTAGATTCATATCATTAT
ACAAATAGTATTGTGGGTTTTGTAGGTTTTTAAAATAACCTTTTTTGGGGAGAGAATTGTCCTCTAATGA
GGTATTGCGAGTGGACATAAGAAATCAGAAGATTATGGCCTAACTGTACTCCTTACCAACTGTGGCATGC
TGAAAGTTAGTCACTCTTACTGATTCTCAATTCTCTCACCTTTGAAAGTAGTAAAATATCTTTCCTGCCA
ATTGCTCCTTTGGGTCAGAGCTTATTAACATCTTTTCAAATCAAAGGAAAGAAGAAAGGGAGAGGAGGAG
GAGGGAGATATCAATTCACATACCTTTCTCCTCTTTATCCTCCACTATCATGAATTCAGATCATCCATCA
CACTGGCGGCCGCTCGAGCATGCATCTAGAGGGCCCTATTCTATAGTGTCACCTAAATGCTAGAGCTCGC
TGATCAGCCTCGACTGTGCCTTCTAGTTGCCAGCCATCTGTTGTTTGCCCCTCCCCCGTGCCTTCCTTGA
CCCTGGAAGGTGCCACTCCCACTGTCCTTTCCTAATAAAATGAGGAAATTGCATCGCATTGTCTGAGTAG
GTGTCATTCTATTCTGGGGGGTGGGGTGGGGCAGGACAGCAAGGGGGAGGATTGGGAAGACAATAGCAGG
CATGCTGGGGATGCGGTGGGCTCTATGGCTTCTGAGGCGGAAAGAACCAGCTGGGGCTCTAGGGGGTATC
CCC
[124 nt withheld, positions 4834-4957]
C
[91 nt withheld, positions 4959-5049]
A
[49 nt withheld, positions 5051-5099]
CCTTTGACGTTGGAGTCCACGTTCTTT
[37 nt withheld, positions 5127-5163]
ACCCTATCTCGGTCTATTCTTTTGATTTATAAGGGATTTTGCCGATTTCGGCCTATTGGTTAAAAAATGA
GCTGATTTAACAAAAATTTAACGCGAATTAATTCTGTGGAATGTGTGTCAGTTAGGGTGTGGAAAGTCCC
CAGGCTCCCCAGCAGGCAGAAGTATGCAAAGCATGCATCTCAATTAGTCAGCAACCAGGTGTGGAAAGTC
CCCAGGCTCCCCAGCAGGCAGAAGTATGCAAAGCATGCATCTCAATTAGTCAGCAACCATAGTCCCGCCC
CTAACTCCGCCCATCCCGCCCCTAACTCCGCCCAGTTCCGCCCATTCTCCGCCCCATGGCTGACTAATTT
TTTTTATTTATGCAGAGGCCGAGGCCGCCTCTGCCTCTGAGCTATTCCAGAAGTAGTGAGGAGGCTTTTT
TGGAGGCCTAGGCTTTTGCAAAAAGCTCCCGGGAGCTTGTATATCCATTTTCGGATCTGATCAAGAGACA
GGATGAGGATCGTTTCGCATGATTGAACAAGATGGATTGCACGCAGGTTCTCCGGCCGCTTGGGTGGAGA
GGCTATTCGGCTATGACTGGGCACAACAGACAATCGGCTGCTCTGATGCCGCCGTGTTCCGGCTGTCAGC
GCAGGGGCGCCCGGTTCTTTTTGTCAAGACCGACCTGTCCGGTGCCCTGAATGAACTGCAGGACGAGGCA
GCGCGGCTATCGTGGCTGGCCACGACGGGCGTTCCTTGCGCAGCTGTGCTCGACGTTGTCACTGAAGCGG
GAAGGGACTGGCTGCTATTGGGCGAAGTGCCGGGGCAGGATCTCCTGTCATCTCACCTTGCTCCTGCCGA
GAAAGTATCCATCATGGCTGATGCAATGCGGCGGCTGCATACGCTTGATCCGGCTACCTGCCCATTCGAC
CACCAAGCGAAACATCGCATCGAGCGAGCACGTACTCGGATGGAAGCCGGTCTTGTCGATCAGGATGATC
TGGACGAAGAGCATCAGGGGCTCGCGCCAGCCGAACTGTTCGCCAGGCTCAAGGCGCGCATGCCCGACGG
CGAGGATCTCGTCGTGACCCATGGCGATGCCTGCTTGCCGAATATCATGGTGGAAAATGGCCGCTTTTCT
GGATTCATCGACTGTGGCCGGCTGGGTGTGGCGGACCGCTATCAGGACATAGCGTTGGCTACCCGTGATA
TTGCTGAAGAGCTTGGCGGCGAATGGGCTGACCGCTTCCTCGTGCTTTACGGTATCGCCGCTCCCGATTC
GCAGCGCATCGCCTTCTATCGCCTTCTTGACGAGTTCTTCTGAGCGGGACTCTGGGGTTCGAAATGACCG
ACCAAGCGACGCCCAACCTGCCATCACGAGATTTCGATTCCACCGCCGCCTTCTATGAAAGGTTGGGCTT
CGGAATCGTTTTCCGGGACGCCGGCTGGATGATCCTCCAGCGCGGGGATCTCATGCTGGAGTTCTTCGCC
CACCCCAACTTGTTTATTGCAGCTTATAATGGTTACAAATAAAGCAATAGCATCACAAATTTCACAAATA
AAGCATTTTTTTCACTGCATTCTAGTTGTGGTTTGTCCAAACTCATCAATGTATCTTATCATGTCTGTAT
ACCGTCGACCTCTAGCTAGAGCTTGGCGTAATCATGGTCATAGCTGTTTCCTGTGTGAAATTGTTATCCG
CTCACAATTCCACACAACATACGAGCCGGAAGCATAAAGTGTAAAGCCTGGGGTGCCTAATGAGTGAGCT
AACTCACATTAATTGCGTTGCGCTCACTGCCCGCTTTCCAGTCGGGAAACCTGTCGTGCCAGCTGCATTA
ATGAATCGGCCAACGCGCGGGGAGAGGCGGTTTGCGTATTGGGCGCTCTTCCGCTTCCTCGCTCACTGAC
TCGCTGCGCTCGGTCGTTCGGCTGCGGCGAGCGGTATCAGCTCACTCAAAGGCGGTAATACGGTTATCCA
CAGAATCAGGGGATAACGCAGGAAAGAACATGTGAGCAAAAGGCCAGCAAAAGGCCAGGAACCGTAAAAA
GGCCGCGTTGCTGGCGTTTTTCCATAGGCTCCGCCCCCCTGACGAGCATCACAAAAATCGACGCTCAAGT
CAGAGGTGGCGAAACCCGACAGGACTATAAAGATACCAGGCGTTTCCCCCTGGAAGCTCCCTCGTGCGCT
CTCCTGTTCCGACCCTGCCGCTTACCGGATACCTGTCCGCCTTTCTCCCTTCGGGAAGCGTGGCGCTTTC
TCATAGCTCACGCTGTAGGTATCTCAGTTCGGTGTAGGTCGTTCGCTCCAAGCTGGGCTGTGTGCACGAA
CCCCCCGTTCAGCCCGACCGCTGCGCCTTATCCGGTAACTATCGTCTTGAGTCCAACCCGGTAAGACACG
ACTTATCGCCACTGGCAGCAGCCACTGGTAACAGGATTAGCAGAGCGAGGTATGTAGGCGGTGCTACAGA
GTTCTTGAAGTGGTGGCCTAACTACGGCTACACTAGAAGAACAGTATTTGGTATCTGCGCTCTGCTGAAG
CCAGTTACCTTCGGAAAAAGAGTTGGTAGCTCTTGATCCGGCAAACAAACCACCGCTGGTAGCGGTGGTT
TTTTTGTTTGCAAGCAGCAGATTACGCGCAGAAAAAAAGGATCTCAAGAAGATCCTTTGATCTTTTCTAC
GGGGTCTGACGCTCAGTGGAACGAAAACTCACGTTAAGGGATTTTGGTCATGAGATTATCAAAAAGGATC
TTCACCTAGATCCTTTTAAATTAAAAATGAAGTTTTAAATCAATCTAAAGTATATATGAGTAAACTTGGT
CTGACAGTTACCAATGCTTAATCAGTGAGGCACCTATCTCAGCGATCTGTCTATTTCGTTCATCCATAGT
TGCCTGACTCCCCGTCGTGTAGATAACTACGATACGGGAGGGCTTACCATCTGGCCCCAGTGCTGCAATG
ATACCGCGAGACCCACGCTCACCGGCTCCAGATTTATCAGCAATAAACCAGCCAGCCGGAAGGGCCGAGC
GCAGAAGTGGTCCTGCAACTTTATCCGCCTCCATCCAGTCTATTAATTGTTGCCGGGAAGCTAGAGTAAG
TAGTTCGCCAGTTAATAGTTTGCGCAACGTTGTTGCCATTGCTACAGGCATCGTGGTGTCACGCTCGTCG
TTTGGTATGGCTTCATTCAGCTCCGGTTCCCAACGATCAAGGCGAGTTACATGATCCCCCATGTTGTGCA
AAAAAGCGGTTAGCTCCTTCGGTCCTCCGATCGTTGTCAGAAGTAAGTTGGCCGCAGTGTTATCACTCAT
GGTTATGGCAGCACTGCATAATTCTCTTACTGTCATGCCATCCGTAAGATGCTTTTCTGTGACTGGTGAG
TACTCAACCAAGTCATTCTGAGAATAGTGTATGCGGCGACCGAGTTGCTCTTGCCCGGCGTCAATACGGG
ATAATACCGCGCCACATAGCAGAACTTTAAAAGTGCTCATCATTGGAAAACGTTCTTCGGGGCGAAAACT
CTCAAGGATCTTACCGCTGTTGAGATCCAGTTCGATGTAACCCACTCGTGCACCCAACTGATCTTCAGCA
TCTTTTACTTTCACCAGCGTTTCTGGGTGAGCAAAAACAGGAAGGCAAAATGCCGCAAAAAAGGGAATAA
GGGCGACACGGAAATGTTGAATACTCATACTCTTCCTTTTTCAATATTATTGAAGCATTTATCAGGGTTA
TTGTCTCATGAGCGGATACATATTTGAATGTATTTAGAAAAATAAACAAATAGGGGTTCCGCGCACATTT
CCCCGAAAAGTGCCACCTGACGTCGACGGATCGGGAGATCTCCCGATCCCCTATGGTGCACTCTCAGTAC
AATCTGCTCTGATGCCGCATAGTTAAGCCAGTATCTGCTCCCTGCTTGTGTGTTGGAGGTCGCTGAGTAG
TGCGCGAGCAAAATTTAAGCTACAACAAGGCAAGGCTTGACCGACAATTGCATGAAGAATCTGCTTAGGG
TTAGGCGTTTTGCGCTGCTTCGCGATGTACGGGCCAGATATACGCGTT
